>Addgene plasmid #120009 | pMaCTag-30 | depositor full sequence | sequence record 228078 | pMaCTag-30 sequence 2957 bps
GAACGCGGCCGCCAGCTGAAGCTTCGTACGTCAGGTGGAGGAGGTAGTGGCGGAGGCGGATCCTATACAG
ACATAGAGATGAACCGACTTGGAAAGTGAACTAGTAACTTGTTTATTGCAGCTTATAATGGTTACAAATA
AAGCAATAGCATCACAAATTTCACAAATAAAGCATTTTTTTCACTGCATTCTAGTTGTGGTTTGTCCAAA
CTCATCAATGTATCTTAGTCGATATAACTTCGTATAGCATACATTATACGAAGTTATGTCGAGGAGGGCC
TATTTCCCATGATTCCTTCATATTTGCATATACGATACAAGGCTGTTAGAGAGATAATTGGAATTAATTT
GACTGTAAACACAAAGATATTAGTACAAAATACGTGACGTAGAAAGTAATAATTTCTTGGGTAGTTTGCA
GTTTTAAAATTATGTTTTAAAATGGACTATCATATGCTTACCGTAACTTGAAAGTATTTCGATTTCTTGG
CTTTATATATCTTGTGGAAAGGACGAAACACCGATAACTTCGTATAGCATACATTATACGAAGTTATGGT
ACCGATGCAGCTAGCCCGCGGATCTGCCGGTCTCCCTATAGTGAGTCGTATTAATTTCGATAAGCCAGGT
TAACCTGCATTAATGAATCGGCCAACGCGCGGGGAGAGGCGGTTTGCGTATTGGGCGCTCTTCCGCTTCC
TCGCTCACTGACTCGCTGCGCTCGGTCGTTCGGCTGCGGCGAGCGGTATCAGCTCACTCAAAGGCGGTAA
TACGGTTATCCACAGAATCAGGGGATAACGCAGGAAAGAACATGTGAGCAAAAGGCCAGCAAAAGGCCAG
GAACCGTAAAAAGGCCGCGTTGCTGGCGTTTTTCCATAGGCTCCGCCCCCCTGACGAGCATCACAAAAAT
CGACGCTCAAGTCAGAGGTGGCGAAACCCGACAGGACTATAAAGATACCAGGCGTTTCCCCCTGGAAGCT
CCCTCGTGCGCTCTCCTGTTCCGACCCTGCCGCTTACCGGATACCTGTCCGCCTTTCTCCCTTCGGGAAG
CGTGGCGCTTTCTCAATGCTCACGCTGTAGGTATCTCAGTTCGGTGTAGGTCGTTCGCTCCAAGCTGGGC
TGTGTGCACGAACCCCCCGTTCAGCCCGACCGCTGCGCCTTATCCGGTAACTATCGTCTTGAGTCCAACC
CGGTAAGACACGACTTATCGCCACTGGCAGCAGCCACTGGTAACAGGATTAGCAGAGCGAGGTATGTAGG
CGGTGCTACAGAGTTCTTGAAGTGGTGGCCTAACTACGGCTACACTAGAAGGACAGTATTTGGTATCTGC
GCTCTGCTGAAGCCAGTTACCTTCGGAAAAAGAGTTGGTAGCTCTTGATCCGGCAAACAAACCACCGCTG
GTAGCGGTGGTTTTTTTGTTTGCAAGCAGCAGATTACGCGCAGAAAAAAAGGATCTCAAGAAGATCCTTT
GATCTTTTCTACGGGGTCTGACGCTCAGTGGAACGAAAACTCACGTTAAGGGATTTTGGTCATGAGATTA
TCAAAAAGGATCTTCACCTAGATCCTTTTAAATTAAAAATGAAGTTTTAAATCAATCTAAAGTATATATG
AGTAAACTTGGTCTGACAGTTACCAATGCTTAATCAGTGAGGCACCTATCTCAGCGATCTGTCTATTTCG
TTCATCCATAGTTGCCTGACTCCCCGTCGTGTAGATAACTACGATACGGGAGGGCTTACCATCTGGCCCC
AGTGCTGCAATGATACCGCGAGACCCACGCTCACCGGCTCCAGATTTATCAGCAATAAACCAGCCAGCCG
GAAGGGCCGAGCGCAGAAGTGGTCCTGCAACTTTATCCGCCTCCATCCAGTCTATTAATTGTTGCCGGGA
AGCTAGAGTAAGTAGTTCGCCAGTTAATAGTTTGCGCAACGTTGTTGCCATTGCTACAGGCATCGTGGTG
TCACGCTCGTCGTTTGGTATGGCTTCATTCAGCTCCGGTTCCCAACGATCAAGGCGAGTTACATGATCCC
CCATGTTGTGCAAAAAAGCGGTTAGCTCCTTCGGTCCTCCGATCGTTGTCAGAAGTAAGTTGGCCGCAGT
GTTATCACTCATGGTTATGGCAGCACTGCATAATTCTCTTACTGTCATGCCATCCGTAAGATGCTTTTCT
GTGACTGGTGAGTACTCAACCAAGTCATTCTGAGAATAGTGTATGCGGCGACCGAGTTGCTCTTGCCCGG
CGTCAATACGGGATAATACCGCGCCACATAGCAGAACTTTAAAAGTGCTCATCATTGGAAAACGTTCTTC
GGGGCGAAAACTCTCAAGGATCTTACCGCTGTTGAGATCCAGTTCGATGTAACCCACTCGTGCACCCAAC
TGATCTTCAGCATCTTTTACTTTCACCAGCGTTTCTGGGTGAGCAAAAACAGGAAGGCAAAATGCCGCAA
AAAAGGGAATAAGGGCGACACGGAAATGTTGAATACTCATACTCTTCCTTTTTCAATATTATTGAAGCAT
TTATCAGGGTTATTGTCTCATGAGCGGATACATATTTGAATGTATTTAGAAAAATAAACAAATAGGGGTT
CCGCGCACATTTCCCCGAAAAGTGCCACCTGACGTCTAAGAAACCATTATTATCATGACATTAACCTATA
AAAATAGGCGTATCACGAGGCCCTTTCGTCTCGCGCGTTTCGGTGATGACGGTGAAAACCTCTGACACAT
GCAGCTCCCGGAGACGGTCACAGCTTGTCTGTAAGCGGATGCCGGGAGCAGACAAGCCCGTCAGGGCGCG
TCAGCGGGTGTTGGCGGGTGTCGGGGCTGGCTTAACTATGCGGCATCAGAGCAGATTGTACTGAGAGTGC
ACCATATGGACATATTGTCGTTAGAACGCGGCTACAATTAATACATAACCTTATGTATCATACACATACG
ATTTAGGTGACACTATA
Features (pLannotate 1.2.2; 13 found; start..end, strand, type, name):
     64..96      +  CDS            VSV-G tag: epitope tag from vesicular stomatitis virus G protein
    106..227     +  polyA_signal   SV40 poly(A) signal: SV40 polyadenylation signal
    234..267     +  protein_bind   loxP: Cre-mediated recombination occurs in the 8-bp core sequence (GCATACAT). Cre recombinase
    274..514     +  promoter       U6 promoter: RNA polymerase III promoter for human U6 snRNA
    524..557     +  protein_bind   loxP: Cre-mediated recombination occurs in the 8-bp core sequence (GCATACAT). Cre recombinase
    595..613     -  promoter       T7 promoter: promoter for bacteriophage T7 RNA polymerase
    635..688     -  CDS            lacI (fragment): lac repressor; lacI; The lac repressor binds to the lac operator to inhibit transcription in E. coli. This inhibition can be relieved by adding lactose or isopropyl-β-D-thiogalactopyranoside (IPTG).
    871..1459    -  rep_origin     ori: high-copy-number ColE1/pMB1/pBR322/pUC origin of replication
   1630..2490    -  CDS            AmpR: β-lactamase; bla; confers resistance to ampicillin, carbenicillin, and related antibiotics
   2491..2595    -  promoter       AmpR promoter: bla
   2690..2725    +  CDS            rop (fragment): Rop protein, which maintains plasmids at low copy number; rop
   2827..2878    +  misc_feature   bom (fragment): basis of mobility region from pBR322
   2941..2       +  promoter       SP6 promoter (across the origin): promoter for bacteriophage SP6 RNA polymerase
