>Addgene plasmid #120009 | pMaCTag-30 | addgene full sequence | sequence record 232606 | Addgene NGS Result
ATTTAGGTGACACTATAGAACGCGGCCGCCAGCTGAAGCTTCGTACGTCAGGTGGAGGAGGTAGTGGCGG
AGGCGGATCCTATACAGACATAGAGATGAACCGACTTGGAAAGTGAACTAGTAACTTGTTTATTGCAGCT
TATAATGGTTACAAATAAAGCAATAGCATCACAAATTTCACAAATAAAGCATTTTTTTCACTGCATTCTA
GTTGTGGTTTGTCCAAACTCATCAATGTATCTTAGTCGATATAACTTCGTATAGCATACATTATACGAAG
TTATGTCGAGGAGGGCCTATTTCCCATGATTCCTTCATATTTGCATATACGATACAAGGCTGTTAGAGAG
ATAATTGGAATTAATTTGACTGTAAACACAAAGATATTAGTACAAAATACGTGACGTAGAAAGTAATAAT
TTCTTGGGTAGTTTGCAGTTTTAAAATTATGTTTTAAAATGGACTATCATATGCTTACCGTAACTTGAAA
GTATTTCGATTTCTTGGCTTTATATATCTTGTGGAAAGGACGAAACACCGATAACTTCGTATAGCATACA
TTATACGAAGTTATGGTACCGATGCAGCTAGCCCGCGGATCTGCCGGTCTCCCTATAGTGAGTCGTATTA
ATTTCGATAAGCCAGGTTAACCTGCATTAATGAATCGGCCAACGCGCGGGGAGAGGCGGTTTGCGTATTG
GGCGCTCTTCCGCTTCCTCGCTCACTGACTCGCTGCGCTCGGTCGTTCGGCTGCGGCGAGCGGTATCAGC
TCACTCAAAGGCGGTAATACGGTTATCCACAGAATCAGGGGATAACGCAGGAAAGAACATGTGAGCAAAA
GGCCAGCAAAAGGCCAGGAACCGTAAAAAGGCCGCGTTGCTGGCGTTTTTCCATAGGCTCCGCCCCCCTG
ACGAGCATCACAAAAATCGACGCTCAAGTCAGAGGTGGCGAAACCCGACAGGACTATAAAGATACCAGGC
GTTTCCCCCTGGAAGCTCCCTCGTGCGCTCTCCTGTTCCGACCCTGCCGCTTACCGGATACCTGTCCGCC
TTTCTCCCTTCGGGAAGCGTGGCGCTTTCTCATAGCTCACGCTGTAGGTATCTCAGTTCGGTGTAGGTCG
TTCGCTCCAAGCTGGGCTGTGTGCACGAACCCCCCGTTCAGCCCGACCGCTGCGCCTTATCCGGTAACTA
TCGTCTTGAGTCCAACCCGGTAAGACACGACTTATCGCCACTGGCAGCAGCCACTGGTAACAGGATTAGC
AGAGCGAGGTATGTAGGCGGTGCTACAGAGTTCTTGAAGTGGTGGCCTAACTACGGCTACACTAGAAGAA
CAGTATTTGGTATCTGCGCTCTGCTGAAGCCAGTTACCTTCGGAAAAAGAGTTGGTAGCTCTTGATCCGG
CAAACAAACCACCGCTGGTAGCGGTGGTTTTTTTGTTTGCAAGCAGCAGATTACGCGCAGAAAAAAAGGA
TCTCAAGAAGATCCTTTGATCTTTTCTACGGGGTCTGACGCTCAGTGGAACGAAAACTCACGTTAAGGGA
TTTTGGTCATGAGATTATCAAAAAGGATCTTCACCTAGATCCTTTTAAATTAAAAATGAAGTTTTAAATC
AATCTAAAGTATATATGAGTAAACTTGGTCTGACAGTTACCAATGCTTAATCAGTGAGGCACCTATCTCA
GCGATCTGTCTATTTCGTTCATCCATAGTTGCCTGACTCCCCGTCGTGTAGATAACTACGATACGGGAGG
GCTTACCATCTGGCCCCAGTGCTGCAATGATACCGCGAGACCCACGCTCACCGGCTCCAGATTTATCAGC
AATAAACCAGCCAGCCGGAAGGGCCGAGCGCAGAAGTGGTCCTGCAACTTTATCCGCCTCCATCCAGTCT
ATTAATTGTTGCCGGGAAGCTAGAGTAAGTAGTTCGCCAGTTAATAGTTTGCGCAACGTTGTTGCCATTG
CTACAGGCATCGTGGTGTCACGCTCGTCGTTTGGTATGGCTTCATTCAGCTCCGGTTCCCAACGATCAAG
GCGAGTTACATGATCCCCCATGTTGTGCAAAAAAGCGGTTAGCTCCTTCGGTCCTCCGATCGTTGTCAGA
AGTAAGTTGGCCGCAGTGTTATCACTCATGGTTATGGCAGCACTGCATAATTCTCTTACTGTCATGCCAT
CCGTAAGATGCTTTTCTGTGACTGGTGAGTACTCAACCAAGTCATTCTGAGAATAGTGTATGCGGCGACC
GAGTTGCTCTTGCCCGGCGTCAATACGGGATAATACCGCGCCACATAGCAGAACTTTAAAAGTGCTCATC
ATTGGAAAACGTTCTTCGGGGCGAAAACTCTCAAGGATCTTACCGCTGTTGAGATCCAGTTCGATGTAAC
CCACTCGTGCACCCAACTGATCTTCAGCATCTTTTACTTTCACCAGCGTTTCTGGGTGAGCAAAAACAGG
AAGGCAAAATGCCGCAAAAAAGGGAATAAGGGCGACACGGAAATGTTGAATACTCATACTCTTCCTTTTT
CAATATTATTGAAGCATTTATCAGGGTTATTGTCTCATGAGCGGATACATATTTGAATGTATTTAGAAAA
ATAAACAAATAGGGGTTCCGCGCACATTTCCCCGAAAAGTGCCACCTGACGTCTAAGAAACCATTATTAT
CATGACATTAACCTATAAAAATAGGCGTATCACGAGGCCCTTTCGTCTCGCGCGTTTCGGTGATGACGGT
GAAAACCTCTGACACATGCAGCTCCCGGAGACGGTCACAGCTTGTCTGTAAGCGGATGCCGGGAGCAGAC
AAGCCCGTCAGGGCGCGTCAGCGGGTGTTGGCGGGTGTCGGGGCTGGCTTAACTATGCGGCATCAGAGCA
GATTGTACTGAGAGTGCACCATATGGACATATTGTCGTTAGAACGCGGCTACAATTAATACATAACCTTA
TGTATCATACACATACG
Features (pLannotate 1.2.2; 13 found; start..end, strand, type, name):
      1..19      +  promoter       SP6 promoter: promoter for bacteriophage SP6 RNA polymerase
     81..113     +  CDS            VSV-G tag: epitope tag from vesicular stomatitis virus G protein
    123..244     +  polyA_signal   SV40 poly(A) signal: SV40 polyadenylation signal
    251..284     +  protein_bind   loxP: Cre-mediated recombination occurs in the 8-bp core sequence (GCATACAT). Cre recombinase
    291..531     +  promoter       U6 promoter: RNA polymerase III promoter for human U6 snRNA
    541..574     +  protein_bind   loxP: Cre-mediated recombination occurs in the 8-bp core sequence (GCATACAT). Cre recombinase
    612..630     -  promoter       T7 promoter: promoter for bacteriophage T7 RNA polymerase
    652..705     -  CDS            lacI (fragment): lac repressor; lacI; The lac repressor binds to the lac operator to inhibit transcription in E. coli. This inhibition can be relieved by adding lactose or isopropyl-β-D-thiogalactopyranoside (IPTG).
    888..1476    -  rep_origin     ori: high-copy-number ColE1/pMB1/pBR322/pUC origin of replication
   1647..2507    -  CDS            AmpR: β-lactamase; bla; confers resistance to ampicillin, carbenicillin, and related antibiotics
   2508..2612    -  promoter       AmpR promoter: bla
   2707..2742    +  CDS            rop (fragment): Rop protein, which maintains plasmids at low copy number; rop
   2844..2895    +  misc_feature   bom (fragment): basis of mobility region from pBR322
