[The description below was written by a language model from this plasmid's Addgene catalogue record and pLannotate feature annotations shown in this document.]
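Description:
pMaCTag-30 is a small (2,957 bp) PCR template plasmid built on the pFA6a backbone, intended as a source of a tagging cassette rather than as an expression vector in its own right. It is maintained in E. coli as a high-copy plasmid through a ColE1/pUC-type origin and selected with ampicillin via the β-lactamase gene and its native promoter. Short remnants of lacI, rop and the pBR322 bom region are backbone leftovers with no evident function, and SP6 and T7 promoters flank the cassette, serving mainly as priming sites. The two sequence records, one from the depositor and one from repository sequencing, are the same length and carry the same features, differing only in where numbering starts.

The payload, cloned between BamHI and SpeI, consists of a VSV-G epitope tag coding sequence with no promoter of its own, followed by an SV40 polyadenylation signal and then a human U6 RNA polymerase III promoter flanked by two loxP sites. This layout fits the CRISPR-Cas12a-assisted PCR tagging strategy named in the record. Gene-specific "M1" and "M2" oligos amplify the cassette, presumably adding homology to the target locus, and the U6 promoter is presumably positioned to drive a Cas12a guide RNA encoded in the downstream oligo, although the record does not spell out these details. After integration at the 3′ end of a mammalian gene, the endogenous promoter would express the protein fused C-terminally to VSV-G, with the SV40 signal terminating the transcript. The loxP sites would allow Cre-mediated removal of the U6 element. This version carries no mammalian selection marker, so tagged cells are obtained without drug selection.
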