Addgene plasmid #120009: pMaCTag-30
Purpose: Template for C-terminal PCR tagging of mammalian genes (without selection) with VSV-G
Depositing lab: Michael Knop. Depositing organization: Universitaet Heidelberg. Publication: CRISPR-Cas12a-assisted PCR tagging of mammalian genes. Fueller J, Herbst K, Meurer M, Gubicza K, Kurtulmus B, Knopf JD, Kirrmaier D, Buchmuller BC, Pereira G, Lemberg MK, Knop M. J Cell Biol. 2020 Jun 1;219(6). pii: 151766. doi: 10.1083/jcb.201910210. PubMed 32406907.
Backbone
  Vector backbone: pFA6a
  Backbone size w/o insert (bp): 2412
  Vector type: PCR Template
Growth in bacteria
  Bacterial resistance: Ampicillin, 100 μg/mL
  Growth temperature: 37°C
  Growth strain: DH5alpha
  Copy number: High Copy
Gene/Insert
  Gene/Insert name: VSV-G
  Species: H. sapiens (human)
  Promoter: None
  Tag / fusion protein: VSV-G (C terminal on backbone)
  Cloning method: Restriction Enzyme; 5′ cloning site BamHI (not destroyed); 3′ cloning site SpeI (not destroyed)
  Sequencing primers: 5′ SP6; 3′ AAACCACAACTAGAATGCAGTG
Terms and licenses: Academic/Nonprofit Terms; Industry Terms: Not Available to Industry
Depositor comments: Template plasmid for C-terminal PCR tagging of mammalian genes. For M1 and M2 tagging oligo design please visit www.pcr-tagging.com Please visit https://www.biorxiv.org/content/early/2018/11/20/473876 for BioRxiv preprint
How to cite: pMaCTag-30 was a gift from Michael Knop (Addgene plasmid # 120009 ; http://n2t.net/addgene:120009 ; RRID:Addgene_120009)
